Addgene plasmid #54965: mCherry-Actin-3
Purpose: Localization: Actin, Excitation: 587, Emission: 610
Depositing lab: Michael Davidson. Depositing organization: Florida State University, Tallahassee.
Backbone
  Vector backbone: mCherry
  Backbone size w/o insert (bp): 4750
  Vector type: Mammalian Expression
  Selectable markers: Neomycin (select with G418)
Growth in bacteria
  Bacterial resistance: Kanamycin, 50 μg/mL
  Growth temperature: 37°C
  Growth strain: DH5alpha
  Copy number: High Copy
Gene/Insert
  Gene/Insert name: Actin (alt name: NM_001101.3)
  Species: H. sapiens (human)
  Entrez Gene: ACTB (a.k.a. BKRNS, BNS, BRWS1, CSMH, DDS1, PS1TP5BP1, THC8)
  Promoter: CMV
  Tag / fusion protein: mCherry (N terminal on backbone)
  Cloning method: Unknown
  Sequencing primers: 5′ CMV-F; 3′ SV40pA-R
Terms and licenses: Academic/Nonprofit Terms; Industry Terms: Not Available to Industry
Depositor comments: . Excitation = 587; Emission = 610
How to cite: mCherry-Actin-3 was a gift from Michael Davidson (Addgene plasmid # 54965 ; http://n2t.net/addgene:54965 ; RRID:Addgene_54965)
