[The description below was written by a language model from this plasmid's Addgene catalogue record.]
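Description:
mCherry-Actin-3 is a mammalian expression plasmid that produces human beta-actin (ACTB) fused to the red fluorescent protein mCherry. It is built on an mCherry fusion backbone of about 4.75 kb (without insert), in which the fluorescent protein is supplied by the vector and sits at the N-terminus of the inserted coding sequence, so the product is an mCherry-actin chimera. Expression is driven by the CMV promoter, a strong constitutive promoter in most cultured mammalian cells. The use of an SV40 polyA reverse sequencing primer suggests that an SV40 polyadenylation signal follows the fusion. The meaning of the "3" in the name is not stated in the record, nor is the cloning method used to introduce the insert.

The plasmid is maintained at high copy number in E. coli under kanamycin selection. It also carries a neomycin resistance marker, which permits G418 selection of stably transfected mammalian cells. The specific origin of replication is not listed, and no feature table is available to confirm other backbone elements.

The stated purpose is localization to actin: the tagged actin incorporates into the cell's actin cytoskeleton, allowing filamentous structures to be seen by fluorescence microscopy. The reporter has an excitation maximum of 587 nm and an emission maximum of 610 nm, so it can be combined with green or blue fluorescent markers in multicolour imaging. Typical uses include live- or fixed-cell imaging of actin organization and dynamics after transient or stable transfection.
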