>Addgene plasmid #54965 | mCherry-Actin-3 | addgene partial sequence | sequence record 98598 | mCherry-F 5'-ccccgtaatgcagaagaaga-3'
GGCGCCCTGAAGGGCGAGATCAAGCAGAGGCTGAAGCTGAAGGACGGCGGCCACTACGACGCTGAGGTCA
AGACCACCTACAAGGCCAAGAAGCCCGTGCAGCTGCCCGGCGCCTACAACGTCAACATCAAGTTGGACAT
CACCTCCCACAACGAGGACTACACCATCGTGGAACAGTACGAACGCGCCGAGGGCCGCCACTCCACCGGC
GGCATGGACGAGCTGTACAAGTCTCGAGCTATGGATGATGATATCGCCGCGCTCGTCGTCGACAACGGCT
CCGGCATGTGCAAGGCCGGCTTCGCGGGCGACGATGCCCCCCGGGCCGTCTTCCCCTCCATCGTGGGGCG
CCCCAGGCACCAGGGCGTGATGGTGGGCATGGGTCAGAAGGATTCCTATGTGGGCGACGAGGCCCAGAGC
AAGAGAGGCATCCTCACCCTGAAGTACCCCATCGAGCACGGCATCGTCACCAACTGGGACGACATGGAGA
AAATCTGGCACCACACCTTCTACAATGAGCTGCGTGTGGCTCCCGAGGAGCACCCCGTGCTGCTGACCGA
GGCCCCCCTGAACCCCAAGGCCAACCGCGAGAAGATGACCCAGATCATGTTTGAGACCTTCAACACCCCA
GCCATGTACGTTGCTATCCAGGCTGTGCTATCCCTGTACGCCTCTGGCCGTACCACTGGCATCGTGATGG
ACTCCGGTGACGGGGTCACCCACACTGTGCCCATCTACGAGG
